Addgene plasmid #228728: pEJS2707-CMV-Nme2-ABE8e-i8-L10-D56R
Purpose: Expresses domain inlaid Nme2 nCas9 (D16A)-i8-ABE8e base editor with linker-10 and D56R mutation in mammalian cells
Depositing lab: Erik Sontheimer. Depositing organization: University of Massachusetts, Worcester. Publication: Rational Design of Enhanced Nme2Cas9 and Nme2(Smu)Cas9 Nucleases and Base Editors. Bamidele N, Ansodaria A, Chen Z, Cheng H, Panwala R, Jazbec E, Sontheimer EJ. bioRxiv [Preprint]. 2024 Nov 7:2024.10.30.620986. doi: 10.1101/2024.10.30.620986. PubMed 39554198.
Backbone
  Vector backbone: pCMV with Tol2
  Vector type: Mammalian Expression, CRISPR
  Selectable markers: Blasticidin
Growth in bacteria
  Bacterial resistance: Ampicillin, 100 μg/mL
  Growth temperature: 37°C
  Growth strain: DH5alpha
  Copy number: High Copy
Gene/Insert
  Gene/Insert name: Domain inlaid Nme2 nCas9 (D16A)-i8-L10-D56R
  Species: Neisseria meningitidis
  Mutation: Nme2-Cas9 D16A D56R
  Promoter: CMV
  Cloning method: Gibson Cloning
Terms and licenses: Academic/Nonprofit Terms; Industry Terms: Not Available to Industry
How to cite: pEJS2707-CMV-Nme2-ABE8e-i8-L10-D56R was a gift from Erik Sontheimer (Addgene plasmid # 228728 ; http://n2t.net/addgene:228728 ; RRID:Addgene_228728)
