[The description below was written by a language model from this plasmid's Addgene catalogue record and pLannotate feature annotations shown in this document.]
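Description:
pEJS2707-CMV-Nme2-ABE8e-i8-L10-D56R is a mammalian expression plasmid for CRISPR adenine base editing, built on a pCMV backbone that the catalogue describes as carrying Tol2 transposon elements. The automated feature table does not annotate any Tol2 arms, so their position cannot be confirmed from the record. The plasmid is propagated in E. coli through a high-copy ColE1/pUC-type origin with an ampicillin resistance gene (β-lactamase under its own promoter). For selection in mammalian cells it carries a blasticidin S deaminase cassette driven by the SV40 enhancer/early promoter, with an EM7 bacterial promoter upstream and an SV40 polyadenylation signal downstream. Small fragments of bleomycin-resistance, lacI and lac promoter/operator sequence nearby appear to be backbone remnants.

The payload is a single open reading frame of about 3.8 kb, transcribed from the CMV immediate-early enhancer and promoter and terminated by the bovine growth hormone poly(A) signal. A T7 promoter lies just upstream of the coding sequence. The insert encodes Nme2Cas9 from Neisseria meningitidis made into a nickase by the D16A mutation, with the ABE8e deaminase domain inserted internally at the "i8" site using linker 10 rather than fused to a terminus. The annotation tool labels the whole region simply as cas9 and does not resolve the inlaid deaminase or any localization signals. The additional D56R substitution in Cas9 comes from a rational design effort to enhance Nme2Cas9 nucleases and base editors. No guide RNA cassette is annotated, so a guide would presumably be supplied separately. The construct is used to express this editor in mammalian cells for A-to-G editing, with blasticidin selection available for transfected or stably integrated cells.
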