Features (pLannotate 1.2.2; 21 found; start..end, strand, type, name):
     48..66      +  promoter       T7 promoter: promoter for bacteriophage T7 RNA polymerase
    143..3946    +  CDS            cas9: CAS9_NEIMA - Experimental evidence at protein level: Swiss-Prot protein existence level 1. CRISPR (clustered regularly interspaced short palindromic repeat) is an adaptive immune system that provides protection against mobile genetic elements (viruses, transposable elements and conjugative plasmids). CRISPR clusters contain spacers, sequences complementary to antecedent mobile elements, and target invading nucleic acids. CRISPR clusters are transcribed and processed into CRISPR RNA (crRNA). In type II CRISPR systems correct processing of pre-crRNA requires a trans- encoded small RNA (tracrRNA)
   4058..4282    +  polyA_signal   bGH poly(A) signal: bovine growth hormone polyadenylation signal
   4286..4307    +  promoter       SV40 promoter (fragment): SV40 enhancer and early promoter
   4312..4328    +  misc_feature   MCS (fragment): pBluescript multiple cloning site
   4377..4393    -  protein_bind   lac operator: The lac repressor binds to the lac operator to inhibit transcription in E. coli. This inhibition can be relieved by adding lactose or isopropyl-β-D-thiogalactopyranoside (IPTG). lac repressor encoded by lacI
   4401..4431    -  promoter       lac promoter: promoter for the E. coli lac operon
   4446..4467    -  protein_bind   CAP binding site: CAP binding activates transcription in the presence of cAMP. E. coli catabolite activator protein
   4480..4572    -  CDS            lacI (fragment): lac repressor; lacI; The lac repressor binds to the lac operator to inhibit transcription in E. coli. This inhibition can be relieved by adding lactose or isopropyl-β-D-thiogalactopyranoside (IPTG).
   4584..4705    -  polyA_signal   SV40 poly(A) signal: SV40 polyadenylation signal
   4700..4825    -  CDS            ble (fragment): BLE_KLEPN - Experimental evidence at protein level: Swiss-Prot protein existence level 1. Binding protein with a strong affinity to the bleomycin family of antibiotics. Binds to CL990; an antimitotic-antibiotic compound. From Klebsiella pneumoniae.
   4835..4862    -  CDS            BleoR (fragment): antibiotic-binding protein; Sh ble from Streptoalloteichus hindustanus; confers resistance to bleomycin, phleomycin, and Zeocin™
   4863..5261    -  CDS            BSD: blasticidin S deaminase; Aspergillus terreus BSD; confers resistance to blasticidin
   5280..5327    -  promoter       EM7 promoter: synthetic bacterial promoter&nbsp
   5375..5704    -  promoter       SV40 promoter: SV40 enhancer and early promoter
   6088..6676    -  rep_origin     ori: high-copy-number ColE1/pMB1/pBR322/pUC origin of replication
   6847..7707    -  CDS            AmpR: β-lactamase; bla; confers resistance to ampicillin, carbenicillin, and related antibiotics
   7708..7812    -  promoter       AmpR promoter: bla
   7883..7927    -  misc_feature   bom (fragment): basis of mobility region from pBR322
   8260..8639    +  enhancer       CMV enhancer: human cytomegalovirus immediate early enhancer
   8640..6       +  promoter       CMV promoter (across the origin): human cytomegalovirus (CMV) immediate early promoter
>Addgene plasmid #228728 | pEJS2707-CMV-Nme2-ABE8e-i8-L10-D56R | addgene full sequence | sequence record 453999 | Addgene NGS Result
AGAGCTGGTTTAGTGAACCGTCAGATCCGCTAGAGATCCGCGGCCGCTAATACGACTCACTATAGGGAGA
GCCGCCACCATGAAACGGACAGCCGACGGAAGCGAGTTCGAGTCACCAAAGAAGAAGCGGAAAGTCGAAG
ATATGGCCGCCTTCAAGCCTAACCCAATCAATTACATCCTGGGACTGGCCATCGGAATCGCATCCGTGGG
ATGGGCTATGGTGGAGATCGACGAGGAGGAGAATCCTATCCGGCTGATCGATCTGGGCGTGAGAGTGTTT
GAGAGGGCCGAGGTGCCAAAGACCGGCCGTTCTCTGGCTATGGCCCGGAGACTGGCACGGAGCGTGAGGC
GCCTGACACGGAGAAGGGCACACAGGCTGCTGAGGGCACGCCGGCTGCTGAAGAGAGAGGGCGTGCTGCA
GGCAGCAGACTTCGATGAGAATGGCCTGATCAAGAGCCTGCCAAACACCCCCTGGCAGCTGAGAGCAGCC
GCCCTGGACAGGAAGCTGACACCACTGGAGTGGTCTGCCGTGCTGCTGCACCTGATCAAGCACCGCGGCT
ACCTGAGCCAGCGGAAGAACGAGGGAGAGACAGCAGACAAGGAGCTGGGCGCCCTGCTGAAGGGAGTGGC
CAACAATGCCCACGCCCTGCAGACCGGCGATTTCAGGACACCTGCCGAGCTGGCCCTGAATAAGTTTGAG
AAGGAGTCCGGCCACATCAGAAACCAGAGGGGCGACTATAGCCACACCTTCTCCCGCAAGGATCTGCAGG
CCGAGCTGATCCTGCTGTTCGAGAAGCAGAAGGAGTTTGGCAATCCACACGTGAGCGGAGGCCTGAAGGA
GGGAATCGAGACCCTGCTGATGACACAGAGGCCTGCCCTGTCCGGCGACGCAGTGCAGAAGATGCTGGGA
CACTGCACCTTCGAGCCTGCAGAGCCAAAGGCCGCCAAGAACACCTACACAGCCGAGCGGTTTATCTGGC
TGACAAAGCTGAACAATCTGAGAATCCTGGAGCAGGGATCCGAGAGGCCACTGACCGACACAGAGAGGGC
CACCCTGATGGATGAGCCTTACCGGAAGTCTAAGCTGACATATGCCCAGGCCAGAAAGCTGCTGGGCCTG
GAGGACACCGCCTTCTTTAAGGGCCTGAGATACGGCAAGGATAATGCCGAGGCCTCCACACTGATGGAGA
TGAAGGCCTATCACGCCATCTCTCGCGCCCTGGAGAAGGAGGGCCTGAAGGACAAGAAGTCCCCCCTGAA
CCTGAGCTCCGAGCTGCAGGATGAGATCGGCACCGCCTTCTCTCTGTTTAAGACCGACGAGGATATCACA
GGCCGCCTGAAGGACAGGGTGCAGCCTGAGATCCTGGAGGCCCTGCTGAAGCACATCTCTTTCGATAAGT
TTGTGCAGATCAGCCTGAAGGCCCTGAGAAGGATCGTGCCACTGATGGAGCAGGGCAAGCGGTACGACGA
GGCCTGCGCCGAGATCTACGGCGATCACTATGGCAAGAAGAACACAGAGGAGAAGATCTATCTGCCCCCT
ATCCCTGCCGACGAGATCAGAAATCCTGTGGTGCTGAGGGCCCTGTCCCAGGCAAGAAAAGTGATCAACG
GAGTGGTGCGCCGGTACGGATCTCCAGCCCGGATCCACATCGAGACCGCCAGAGAAGTGGGCAAGAGCTT
CAAGGACCGGAAGGAGATCGAGAAGAGACAGGAGGAGAATCGCAAGGATCGGGAGAAGGCCGCCGCCAAG
TTTAGGGAGTACTTCCCTAACTTTGTGGGCGAGCCAAAGTCTAAGGACATCCTGAAGCTGCGCCTGTACG
AGCAGCAGCACGGCAAGTGTCTGTATAGCGGCAAGGAGATCAATCTGGTGCGGCTGAACGAGAAGGGCTA
TGTGGAGATCGATCACGCCCTGCCTTTCTCCAGAACCTGGGACGATTCTTTTAACAATAAGGTGCTGGTG
CTGGGCAGCGAGAACCAGAATAAGGGCAATCAGACACCATACGAGTATTTCAATGGCAAGGACAACTCCA
GGGAGTGGCAGGAGTTCAAGGCCCGCGTGGAGACCTCTAGATTTCCCAGGAGCAAGAAGCAGCGGATCCT
GCTGCAGAAGTTCGACGAGGATGGCTTTAAGGAGTGCAACCTGAATGACACCAGATACGTGAACCGGTTC
CTGTGCCAGTTTGTGGCCGATCACATCCTGCTGACCGGCAAGGGCAAGAGAAGGGTGTTCGCCTCTAATG
GCCAGATCACAAACCTGCTGAGGGGATTTTGGGGACTGAGGAAGGTGCGGGCAGAGAATGACAGACACCA
CGCACTGGATGCAGTGGTGGTGGCATGCAGCACCGTGGCAATGCAGCAGAAGATCACAAGATTCGTGAGG
TATAAGGAGATGAACGCCTTTGACGGCAAGACCATCGATAAGGAGACAGGCAAGGTGCTGCACCAGAAGA
CCCACTTCCCCCAGCCTTGGGAGTTCTTTGCCCAGGAAGTGATGATCCGGGTGTTCGGCAAGCCAGACGG
CAAGCCTTCTGGCGGTTCAGGTGGATCAGGCGGTAGCTCTGAGGTGGAGTTTTCCCACGAGTACTGGATG
AGACATGCCCTGACCCTGGCCAAGAGGGCACGCGATGAGAGGGAGGTGCCTGTGGGAGCCGTGCTGGTGC
TGAACAATAGAGTGATCGGCGAGGGCTGGAACAGAGCCATCGGCCTGCACGACCCAACAGCCCATGCCGA
AATTATGGCCCTGAGACAGGGCGGCCTGGTCATGCAGAACTACAGACTGATTGACGCCACCCTGTACGTG
ACATTCGAGCCTTGCGTGATGTGCGCCGGCGCCATGATCCACTCTAGGATCGGCCGCGTGGTGTTTGGCG
TGAGGAACAGCAAACGGGGCGCCGCAGGCTCCCTGATGAACGTGCTGAACTACCCCGGCATGAATCACCG
CGTCGAAATTACCGAGGGAATCCTGGCAGATGAATGTGCCGCCCTGCTGTGCGACTTCTACCGGATGCCT
AGACAGGTGTTCAATGCTCAGAAGAAGGCCCAGAGCTCCATCAACGAGACACCTGGCACAAGCGAGAGCG
CAACAGAGTTTGAGGAGGCCGATACCCCAGAGAAGCTGAGGACACTGCTGGCAGAGAAGCTGTCTAGCAG
GCCAGAGGCAGTGCACGAGTACGTGACCCCACTGTTCGTGTCCAGGGCACCCAATCGGAAGATGTCTGGC
GCCCACAAGGACACACTGAGAAGCGCCAAGAGGTTTGTGAAGCACAACGAGAAGATCTCCGTGAAGAGAG
TGTGGCTGACCGAGATCAAGCTGGCCGATCTGGAGAACATGGTGAATTACAAGAACGGCAGGGAGATCGA
GCTGTATGAGGCCCTGAAGGCAAGGCTGGAGGCCTACGGAGGAAATGCCAAGCAGGCCTTCGACCCAAAG
GATAACCCCTTTTATAAGAAGGGAGGACAGCTGGTGAAGGCCGTGCGGGTGGAGAAGACCCAGGAGAGCG
GCGTGCTGCTGAATAAGAAGAACGCCTACACAATCGCCGACAATGGCGATATGGTGAGAGTGGACGTGTT
CTGTAAGGTGGATAAGAAGGGCAAGAATCAGTACTTTATCGTGCCTATCTATGCCTGGCAGGTGGCCGAG
AACATCCTGCCAGACATCGATTGCAAGGGCTACAGAATCGACGATAGCTATACATTCTGTTTTTCCCTGC
ACAAGTATGACCTGATCGCCTTCCAGAAGGATGAGAAGTCCAAGGTGGAGTTTGCCTACTATATCAATTG
CGACTCCTCTAACGGCAGGTTCTACCTGGCCTGGCACGATAAGGGCAGCAAGGAGCAGCAGTTTCGCATC
TCCACCCAGAATCTGGTGCTGATCCAGAAGTATCAGGTGAACGAGCTGGGCAAGGAGATCAGGCCATGTC
GGCTGAAGAAGCGCCCACCCGTGCGGGAGGATAAAAGAACCGCCGACGGCAGCGAATTCGAGCCCAAGAA
GAAGAGGAAAGTCTAACCGGTCATCATCACCATCACCATTGAGTTTAAACCCGCTGATCAGCCTCGACTG
TGCCTTCTAGTTGCCAGCCATCTGTTGTTTGCCCCTCCCCCGTGCCTTCCTTGACCCTGGAAGGTGCCAC
TCCCACTGTCCTTTCCTAATAAAATGAGGAAATTGCATCGCATTGTCTGAGTAGGTGTCATTCTATTCTG
GGGGGTGGGGTGGGGCAGGACAGCAAGGGGGAGGATTGGGAAGACAATAGCAGGCATGCTGGGGATGCGG
TGGGCTCTATGGCTTCTGAGGCGGAAAGAACCAGCTGGGGCTCGATACCGTCGACCTCTAGCTAGAGCTT
GGCGTAATCATGGTCATAGCTGTTTCCTGTGTGAAATTGTTATCCGCTCACAATTCCACACAACATACGA
GCCGGAAGCATAAAGTGTAAAGCCTAGGGTGCCTAATGAGTGAGCTAACTCACATTAATTGCGTTGCGCT
CACTGCCCGCTTTCCAGTCGGGAAACCTGTCGTGCCAGCTGCATTAATGAATCGGCCAACGCGCGGGGAG
AGGCGGTTTGCGTATTGGGCGCTACAGACATGATAAGATACATTGATGAGTTTGGACAAACCACAACTAG
AATGCAGTGAAAAAAATGCTTTATTTGTGAAATTTGTGATGCTATTGCTTTATTTGTAACCATTATAAGC
TGCAATAAACAAGTTGGGGTGGGCGAAGAACTCCAGCATGAGATCCCCGCGCTGGAGGATCATCCAGCCG
GCGTCCCGGAAAACGATTCCGAAGCCCAACCTTTCATAGAAGGCGGCGGTGGAATCGAAATCTCGTAGCA
CGTGTCAGTCCTGCTCCTCGGCCACGAAGTGCTTAGCCCTCCCACACATAACCAGAGGGCAGCAATTCAC
GAATCCCAACTGCCGTCGGCTGTCCATCACTGTCCTTCACTATGGCTTTGATCCCAGGATGCAGATCGAG
AAGCACCTGTCGGCACCGTCCGCAGGGGCTCAAGATGCCCCTGTTCTCATTTCCGATCGCGACGATACAA
GTCAGGTTGCCAGCTGCCGCAGCAGCAGCAGTGCCCAGCACCACGAGTTCTGCACAAGGTCCCCCAGTAA
AATGATATACATTGACACCAGTGAAGATGCGGCCGTCGCTAGAGAGAGCTGCGCTGGCGACGCTGTAGTC
TTCAGAGATGGGGATGCTGTTGATTGTAGCCGTTGCTCTTTCAATGAGGGTGGATTCTTCTTGAGACAAA
GGCTTGGCCATGGTTTAGTTCCTCACCTTGTCGTATTATACTATGCCGATATACTATGCCGATGATTAAT
TGTCAACACGTGCTGATCAGATCCGAAAATGGATATACAAGCTCCCGGGAGCTTTTTGCAAAAGCCTAGG
CCTCCAAAAAAGCCTCCTCACTACTTCTGGAATAGCTCAGAGGCAGAGGCGGCCTCGGCCTCTGCATAAA
TAAAAAAAATTAGTCAGCCATGGGGCGGAGAATGGGCGGAACTGGGCGGAGTTAGGGGCGGGATGGGCGG
AGTTAGGGGCGGGACTATGGTTGCTGACTAATTGAGATGCATGCTTTGCATACTTCTGCCTGCTGGGGAG
CCTGGGGACTTTCCACACCTGGTTGCTGACTAATTGAGATGCATGCTTTGCATACTTCTGCCTGCTGGGG
AGCCTGGGGACTTTCCACACCCTAACTGACACACATTCCACAGAATTCACTGACTCGCTGCGCTCGGTCG
TTCGGCTGCGGCGAGCGGTATCAGCTCACTCAAAGGCGGTAATACGGTTATCCACAGAATCAGGGGATAA
CGCAGGAAAGAACATGTAAGTGATCTCCAAAAAATAAGTACTTTTTGACTGTAAATAAAATTGTAAGGAG
TAAAAAGTACTTTTTTTTCTAAAAAAATGTAATTAAGTAAAAGTAAAAGTATTGATTTTTAATTGTACTC
AAGTAAAGTAAAAATCCCCAAAAATAATACTTAAGTACAGTAATCAAGTAAAATTACTCAAGTACTTTAC
ACCTCTGCATGTGAGCAAAAGGCCAGCAAAAGGCCAGGAACCGTAAAAAGGCCGCGTTGCTGGCGTTTTT
CCATAGGCTCCGCCCCCCTGACGAGCATCACAAAAATCGACGCTCAAGTCAGAGGTGGCGAAACCCGACA
GGACTATAAAGATACCAGGCGTTTCCCCCTGGAAGCTCCCTCGTGCGCTCTCCTGTTCCGACCCTGCCGC
TTACCGGATACCTGTCCGCCTTTCTCCCTTCGGGAAGCGTGGCGCTTTCTCATAGCTCACGCTGTAGGTA
TCTCAGTTCGGTGTAGGTCGTTCGCTCCAAGCTGGGCTGTGTGCACGAACCCCCCGTTCAGCCCGACCGC
TGCGCCTTATCCGGTAACTATCGTCTTGAGTCCAACCCGGTAAGACACGACTTATCGCCACTGGCAGCAG
CCACTGGTAACAGGATTAGCAGAGCGAGGTATGTAGGCGGTGCTACAGAGTTCTTGAAGTGGTGGCCTAA
CTACGGCTACACTAGAAGAACAGTATTTGGTATCTGCGCTCTGCTGAAGCCAGTTACCTTCGGAAAAAGA
GTTGGTAGCTCTTGATCCGGCAAACAAACCACCGCTGGTAGCGGTGGTTTTTTTGTTTGCAAGCAGCAGA
TTACGCGCAGAAAAAAAGGATCTCAAGAAGATCCTTTGATCTTTTCTACGGGGTCTGACACTCAGTGGAA
CGAAAACTCACGTTAAGGGATTTTGGTCATGAGATTATCAAAAAGGATCTTCACCTAGATCCTTTTAAAT
TAAAAATGAAGTTTTAAATCAATCTAAAGTATATATGAGTAAACTTGGTCTGACAGTTACCAATGCTTAA
TCAGTGAGGCACCTATCTCAGCGATCTGTCTATTTCGTTCATCCATAGTTGCCTGACTCCCCGTCGTGTA
GATAACTACGATACGGGAGGGCTTACCATCTGGCCCCAGTGCTGCAATGATACCGCGGGACCCACGCTCA
CCGGCTCCAGATTTATCAGCAATAAACCAGCCAGCCGGAAGGGCCGAGCGCAGAAGTGGTCCTGCAACTT
TATCCGCCTCCATCCAGTCTATTAATTGTTGCCGGGAAGCTAGAGTAAGTAGTTCGCCAGTTAATAGTTT
GCGCAACGTTGTTGCCATTGCTACAGGCATCGTGGTGTCACGCTCGTCGTTTGGTATGGCTTCATTCAGC
TCCGGTTCCCAACGATCAAGGCGAGTTACATGATCCCCCATGTTGTGCAAAAAAGCGGTTAGCTCCTTCG
GTCCTCCGATCGTTGTCAGAAGTAAGTTGGCCGCAGTGTTATCACTCATGGTTATGGCAGCACTGCATAA
TTCTCTTACTGTCATGCCATCCGTAAGATGCTTTTCTGTGACTGGTGAGTACTCAACCAAGTCATTCTGA
GAATAGTGTATGCGGCGACCGAGTTGCTCTTGCCCGGCGTCAATACGGGATAATACCGCGCCACATAGCA
GAACTTTAAAAGTGCTCATCATTGGAAAACGTTCTTCGGGGCGAAAACTCTCAAGGATCTTACCGCTGTT
GAGATCCAGTTCGATGTAACCCACTCGTGCACCCAACTGATCTTCAGCATCTTTTACTTTCACCAGCGTT
TCTGGGTGAGCAAAAACAGGAAGGCAAAATGCCGCAAAAAAGGGAATAAGGGCGACACGGAAATGTTGAA
TACTCATACTCTTCCTTTTTCAATATTATTGAAGCATTTATCAGGGTTATTGTCTCATGAGCGGATACAT
ATTTGAATGTATTTAGAAAAATAAACAAATAGGGGTTCCGCGCACATTTCCCCGAAAAGTGCCACCTGAC
GTCGACGGATCGGGAGATCGATCTCCCGATCCCCTAGGGTCGACTCTCAGTACAATCTGCTCTGATGCCG
CATAGTTAAGCCAGTATCTGCTCCCTGCTTGTGTGTTGGAGGTCGCTGAGTAGTGCGCGAGCAAAATTTA
AGCTACAACAAGGCAAGGCTTGACCGACAATTGCATGAAGAATCTGCTTAGGGTTAGGCGTTTTGCGCTG
CTTCGCGATGTACGGGCCAGATATACGCGGGTACCGGCATATGGTTCTTGACAGAGGTGTAAAAAGTACT
CAAAAATTTTACTCAAGTGAAAGTACAAGTACTTAGGGAAAATTTTACTCAATTAAAAGTAAAAGTATCT
GGCTAGAATCTTACTTGAGTAAAAGTAAAAAAGTACTCCATTAAAATTGTACTTGAGTATTAACGCGTTG
ACATTGATTATTGACTAGTTATTAATAGTAATCAATTACGGGGTCATTAGTTCATAGCCCATATATGGAG
TTCCGCGTTACATAACTTACGGTAAATGGCCCGCCTGGCTGACCGCCCAACGACCCCCGCCCATTGACGT
CAATAATGACGTATGTTCCCATAGTAACGCCAATAGGGACTTTCCATTGACGTCAATGGGTGGAGTATTT
ACGGTAAACTGCCCACTTGGCAGTACATCAAGTGTATCATATGCCAAGTACGCCCCCTATTGACGTCAAT
GACGGTAAATGGCCCGCCTGGCATTATGCCCAGTACATGACCTTATGGGACTTTCCTACTTGGCAGTACA
TCTACGTATTAGTCATCGCTATTACCATGGTGATGCGGTTTTGGCAGTACATCAATGGGCGTGGATAGCG
GTTTGACTCACGGGGATTTCCAAGTCTCCACCCCATTGACGTCAATGGGAGTTTGTTTTGGCACCAAAAT
CAACGGGACTTTCCAAAATGTCGTAACAACTCCGCCCCATTGACGCAAATGGGCGGTAGGCGTGTACGGT
GGGAGGTCTATATAAGC
